>Addgene plasmid #121915 | pHBDuet116 | addgene full sequence | sequence record 243076 | Addgene NGS Result
TCCCTTATGCGACTCCTGCATTAGGAAATTAATACGACTCACTATAGGGGAATTGTGAGCGGATAACAAT
TCCCCTGTAGAAATAATTTTGTTTAACTTTAATAAGGAGATATACCATGGGCAGCAGCCATCATCATCAT
CATCACAGCAGCGGCCTGGTGCCGCGCGGCAGCCATATGCAGTACAAACTTATCCTGAACGGTAAAACCC
TGAAAGGTGAAACCACCACCGAAGCTGTTGACGCTGCTACCGCGGAAAAAGTTTTCAAACAGTACGCTAA
CGACAACGGTGTTGACGGTGAATGGACCTACGACGACGCTACCAAAACCTACACCGTAACGGAAGGATCC
GGTTGTTTAGCAGGCGATAGTCTGGTGACATTAGTAGATAGCGGACTGCAAGTGCCAATTAAGGAATTAG
TAGGTAAATCTGGTTTTGCAGTTTGGGCATTGAACGAAGCTACAATGCAGCTAGAAAAGGCAATTGTTAG
CAATGCTTTTTCGACTGGTAAAAAGAAGCTGTTTGAATTGACAACTCGATTGGGGCGGAAAATCCGTGCC
ACAGGTAATCACAAGTTTTTAACAATTAATGGCTGGAAAAGACTTGATGAATTAACTCCTAAAGAACATC
TCAGTTTACCAAGAAATTAAGCTTGCGGCCGCATAATGCTTAAGTCGAACAGAAAGTAATCGTATTGTAC
ACGGCCGCATAATCGAAATTAATACGACTCACTATAGGGGAATTGTGAGCGGATAACAATTCCCCATCTT
AGTATATTAGTTAAGTATAAGAAGGAGATATACATATGGCAGATCTCAATTGGATATCGGCCGGCCACGC
GATCGCTGACGTCGGTACCCTCGAGTCTGGTAAAGAAACCGCTGCTGCGAAATTTGAACGCCAGCACATG
GACTCGTCTACTAGCGCAGCTTAATTAACCTAGGCTGCTGCCACCGCTGAGCAATAACTAGCATAACCCC
TTGGGGCCTCTAAACGGGTCTTGAGGGGTTTTTTGCTGAAACCTCAGGCATTTGAGAAGCACACGGTCAC
ACTGCTTCCGGTAGTCAATAAACCGGTAAACCAGCAATAGACATAAGCGGCTATTTAACGACCCTGCCCT
GAACCGACGACAAGCTGACGACCGGGTCTCCGCAAGTGGCACTTTTCGGGGAAATGTGCGCGGAACCCCT
ATTTGTTTATTTTTCTAAATACATTCAAATATGTATCCGCTCATGAATTAATTCTTAGAAAAACTCATCG
AGCATCAAATGAAACTGCAATTTATTCATATCAGGATTATCAATACCATATTTTTGAAAAAGCCGTTTCT
GTAATGAAGGAGAAAACTCACCGAGGCAGTTCCATAGGATGGCAAGATCCTGGTATCGGTCTGCGATTCC
GACTCGTCCAACATCAATACAACCTATTAATTTCCCCTCGTCAAAAATAAGGTTATCAAGTGAGAAATCA
CCATGAGTGACGACTGAATCCGGTGAGAATGGCAAAAGTTTATGCATTTCTTTCCAGACTTGTTCAACAG
GCCAGCCATTACGCTCGTCATCAAAATCACTCGCATCAACCAAACCGTTATTCATTCGTGATTGCGCCTG
AGCGAGACGAAATACGCGGTCGCTGTTAAAAGGACAATTACAAACAGGAATCGAATGCAACCGGCGCAGG
AACACTGCCAGCGCATCAACAATATTTTCACCTGAATCAGGATATTCTTCTAATACCTGGAATGCTGTTT
TCCCGGGGATCGCAGTGGTGAGTAACCATGCATCATCAGGAGTACGGATAAAATGCTTGATGGTCGGAAG
AGGCATAAATTCCGTCAGCCAGTTTAGTCTGACCATCTCATCTGTAACATCATTGGCAACGCTACCTTTG
CCATGTTTCAGAAACAACTCTGGCGCATCGGGCTTCCCATACAATCGATAGATTGTCGCACCTGATTGCC
CGACATTATCGCGAGCCCATTTATACCCATATAAATCAGCATCCATGTTGGAATTTAATCGCGGCCTAGA
GCAAGACGTTTCCCGTTGAATATGGCTCATACTCTTCCTTTTTCAATATTATTGAAGCATTTATCAGGGT
TATTGTCTCATGAGCGGATACATATTTGAATGTATTTAGAAAAATAAACAAATAGGCATGCAGCGCTCTT
CCGCTTCCTCGCTCACTGACTCGCTACGCTCGGTCGTTCGACTGCGGCGAGCGGTGTCAGCTCACTCAAA
AGCGGTAATACGGTTATCCACAGAATCAGGGGATAAAGCCGGAAAGAACATGTGAGCAAAAAGCAAAGCA
CCGGAAGAAGCCAACGCCGCAGGCGTTTTTCCATAGGCTCCGCCCCCCTGACGAGCATCACAAAAATCGA
CGCTCAAGCCAGAGGTGGCGAAACCCGACAGGACTATAAAGATACCAGGCGTTTCCCCCTGGAAGCTCCC
TCGTGCGCTCTCCTGTTCCGACCCTGCCGCTTACCGGATACCTGTCCGCCTTTCTCCCTTCGGGAAGCGT
GGCGCTTTCTCATAGCTCACGCTGTTGGTATCTCAGTTCGGTGTAGGTCGTTCGCTCCAAGCTGGGCTGT
GTGCACGAACCCCCCGTTCAGCCCGACCGCTGCGCCTTATCCGGTAACTATCGTCTTGAGTCCAACCCGG
TAAGACACGACTTATCGCCACTGGCAGCAGCCATTGGTAACTGATTTAGAGGACTTTGTCTTGAAGTTAT
GCACCTGTTAAGGCTAAACTGAAAGAACAGATTTTGGTGAGTGCGGTCCTCCAACCCACTTACCTTGGTT
CAAAGAGTTGGTAGCTCAGCGAACCTTGAGAAAACCACCGTTGGTAGCGGTGGTTTTTCTTTATTTATGA
GATGATGAATCAATCGGTCTATCAAGTCAACGAACAGCTATTCCGTTACTCTAGATTTCAGTGCAATTTA
TCTCTTCAAATGTAGCACCTGAAGTCAGCCCCATACGATATAAGTTGTAATTCTCATGTTAGTCATGCCC
CGCGCCCACCGGAAGGAGCTGACTGGGTTGAAGGCTCTCAAGGGCATCGGTCGAGATCCCGGTGCCTAAT
GAGTGAGCTAACTTACATTAATTGCGTTGCGCTCACTGCCCGCTTTCCAGTCGGGAAACCTGTCGTGCCA
GCTGCATTAATGAATCGGCCAACGCGCGGGGAGAGGCGGTTTGCGTATTGGGCGCCAGGGTGGTTTTTCT
TTTCACCAGTGAGACGGGCAACAGCTGATTGCCCTTCACCGCCTGGCCCTGAGAGAGTTGCAGCAAGCGG
TCCACGCTGGTTTGCCCCAGCAGGCGAAAATCCTGTTTGATGGTGGTTAACGGCGGGATATAACATGAGC
TGTCTTCGGTATCGTCGTATCCCACTACCGAGATGTCCGCACCAACGCGCAGCCCGGACTCGGTAATGGC
GCGCATTGCGCCCAGCGCCATCTGATCGTTGGCAACCAGCATCGCAGTGGGAACGATGCCCTCATTCAGC
ATTTGCATGGTTTGTTGAAAACCGGACATGGCACTCCAGTCGCCTTCCCGTTCCGCTATCGGCTGAATTT
GATTGCGAGTGAGATATTTATGCCAGCCAGCCAGACGCAGACGCGCCGAGACAGAACTTAATGGGCCCGC
TAACAGCGCGATTTGCTGGTGACCCAATGCGACCAGATGCTCCACGCCCAGTCGCGTACCGTCTTCATGG
GAGAAAATAATACTGTTGATGGGTGTCTGGTCAGAGACATCAAGAAATAACGCCGGAACATTAGTGCAGG
CAGCTTCCACAGCAATGGCATCCTGGTCATCCAGCGGATAGTTAATGATCAGCCCACTGACGCGTTGCGC
GAGAAGATTGTGCACCGCCGCTTTACAGGCTTCGACGCCGCTTCGTTCTACCATCGACACCACCACGCTG
GCACCCAGTTGATCGGCGCGAGATTTAATCGCCGCGACAATTTGCGACGGCGCGTGCAGGGCCAGACTGG
AGGTGGCAACGCCAATCAGCAACGACTGTTTGCCCGCCAGTTGTTGTGCCACGCGGTTGGGAATGTAATT
CAGCTCCGCCATCGCCGCTTCCACTTTTTCCCGCGTTTTCGCAGAAACGTGGCTGGCCTGGTTCACCACG
CGGGAAACGGTCTGATAAGAGACACCGGCATACTCTGCGACATCGTATAACGTTACTGGTTTCACATTCA
CCACCCTGAATTGACTCTCTTCCGGGCGCTATCATGCCATACCGCGAAAGGTTTTGCGCCATTCGATGGT
GTCCGGGATCTCGACGCTC
Features (pLannotate 1.2.2; 21 found; start..end, strand, type, name):
     30..48      +  promoter       T7 promoter: promoter for bacteriophage T7 RNA polymerase
     49..73      +  protein_bind   lac operator: The lac repressor binds to the lac operator to inhibit transcription in E. coli. This inhibition can be relieved by adding lactose or isopropyl-β-D-thiogalactopyranoside (IPTG). lac repressor encoded by lacI
     88..110     +  RBS            RBS: efficient ribosome binding site from bacteriophage T7 gene 10 (Olins and Rangwala, 1989)
    129..145     +  CDS            capTEV™ (fragment): composite tag for in vivo biotinylation, TEV protease cleavage, and 6xHis tagging
    156..173     +  CDS            thrombin site: thrombin recognition and cleavage site
    183..340     +  CDS            GB1 (fragment): B1 domain of Streptococcal protein G effective as a solubilizing fusion partner (Cheng and Patel, 2004)
    348..644     +  CDS            dnaB (fragment): DNAB_SYNY3 - Experimental evidence at protein level: Swiss-Prot protein existence level 1. Participates in initiation and elongation during chromosome replication; it exhibits DNA-dependent ATPase activity. From Synechocystis sp. (strain PCC 6803 / Kazusa).
    720..738     +  promoter       T7 promoter: promoter for bacteriophage T7 RNA polymerase
    739..763     +  protein_bind   lac operator: The lac repressor binds to the lac operator to inhibit transcription in E. coli. This inhibition can be relieved by adding lactose or isopropyl-β-D-thiogalactopyranoside (IPTG). lac repressor encoded by lacI
    872..913     +  CDS            S-Tag (fragment): affinity and epitope tag derived from pancreatic ribonuclease A
    943..960     +  CDS            SET1 (fragment): solubility-enhancement tag derived from T7 phage gene 10B
    968..1015    +  terminator     T7 terminator: transcription terminator for bacteriophage T7 RNA polymerase
   1179..1236    +  promoter       AmpR promoter (fragment): bla
   1245..2060    -  CDS            KanR: aminoglycoside phosphotransferase; aph(3')-Ia; confers resistance to kanamycin in bacteria or G418 (Geneticin®) in eukaryotes
   2061..2152    -  promoter       AmpR promoter: bla
   2168..2917    -  rep_origin     RSF ori: Plasmids containing the RSF 1030 origin of replication can be propagated in E. coli cells that contain additional plasmids with compatible origins.
   3000..3064    -  CDS            TcR (fragment): tetracycline efflux protein; tet; confers resistance to tetracycline
   3079..3100    -  protein_bind   CAP binding site: CAP binding activates transcription in the presence of cAMP. E. coli catabolite activator protein
   3113..4195    -  CDS            lacI: lac repressor; lacI; The lac repressor binds to the lac operator to inhibit transcription in E. coli. This inhibition can be relieved by adding lactose or isopropyl-β-D-thiogalactopyranoside (IPTG).
   4196..4273    -  promoter       lacI promoter: lacI
   4281..27      -  CDS            TcR (fragment) (across the origin): tetracycline efflux protein; tet; confers resistance to tetracycline
