[The description below was written by a language model from this plasmid's Addgene catalogue record and pLannotate feature annotations shown in this document.]
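Description:
pHBDuet116 is a bacterial expression plasmid built on the pRSFDuet-1 backbone and encodes an engineered fragment of the DnaB intein from Nostoc punctiforme. It replicates from the RSF1030 origin, which is compatible with other common origins and so allows co-maintenance with a second plasmid in the same E. coli cell. Selection is by kanamycin resistance (aph(3')-Ia). A lacI gene with its own promoter supplies the repressor. The total size is 4,289 bp.

The expression cassette starts with a T7 promoter, a lac operator and the T7 gene 10 ribosome binding site, so transcription requires T7 RNA polymerase and is inducible with IPTG. The open reading frame starts with a His6 tag (the annotation software labels this a capTEV fragment), followed by a thrombin cleavage site and the GB1 solubility domain of streptococcal protein G. The roughly 294 bp intein insert was cloned between BamHI and HindIII. The insert is NpuDnaBΔ290ΔC39, a mini-intein lacking the 290-residue endonuclease domain and carrying the substitutions I53K, P55K and T58E. The ΔC39 in the name suggests that it also lacks the C-terminal 39 residues, which would make it an N-terminal split-intein half, but the record does not say so explicitly. The feature table assigns this region to Synechocystis dnaB, which reflects a homology match rather than the recorded source species.

The backbone is described as having MCS-2 deleted. A second T7 promoter and lac operator, fragments of the S-tag and the T7 terminator remain downstream. The associated publication concerns engineering orthogonal split inteins from cis-splicing inteins, so the plasmid is probably used to produce this precursor for protein trans-splicing studies.
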