Addgene plasmid #121915: pHBDuet116
Purpose: NpuDnaBΔ290ΔC39 intein
Depositing lab: Hideo Iwai. Depositing organization: University of Helsinki, Institute of Biotechnology. Publication: The crystal structure of the naturally split gp41-1 intein guides the engineering of orthogonal split inteins from cis-splicing inteins. Beyer HM, Mikula KM, Li M, Wlodawer A, Iwai H. FEBS J. 2019 Oct 30. doi: 10.1111/febs.15113. PubMed 31665813.
Backbone
  Vector backbone: pRSFDuet-1
  Backbone manufacturer: Novagen
  Backbone size w/o insert (bp): 3995
  Total vector size (bp): 4289
  Modifications to backbone: His6-GB1 tag, deletion of MCS-2
  Vector type: Bacterial Expression
Growth in bacteria
  Bacterial resistance: Kanamycin, 50 μg/mL
  Growth temperature: 37°C
  Growth strain: DH5alpha
  Copy number: High Copy
Gene/Insert
  Gene/Insert name: Oth-NpuDnaBΔ290ΔC39 intein
  Species: Nostoc punctiforme
  Insert size (bp): 294
  Mutation: Deletion of 290-residue endonuclease domain, I53K, P55K, T58E
  GenBank ID: CP001037.1 ACC81364.1
  Promoter: T7
  Tag / fusion protein: His6-GB1 (N terminal on insert)
  Cloning method: Restriction Enzyme; 5′ cloning site BamHI (not destroyed); 3′ cloning site HindIII (not destroyed)
  Sequencing primers: 5′ T7 Forward; 3′ T7 Reverse
Terms and licenses: Academic/Nonprofit Terms; Industry Terms: Not Available to Industry
How to cite: pHBDuet116 was a gift from Hideo Iwai (Addgene plasmid # 121915 ; http://n2t.net/addgene:121915 ; RRID:Addgene_121915)
